Addgene plasmid #77057: STK24 gRNA (BRDN0001146213)
Purpose: 3rd generation lentiviral gRNA plasmid targeting human STK24
Depositing lab: John Doench & David Root. Depositing organization: Broad Institute. Publication: Optimized sgRNA design to maximize activity and minimize off-target effects of CRISPR-Cas9. Doench JG, Fusi N, Sullender M, Hegde M, Vaimberg EW, Donovan KF, Smith I, Tothova Z, Wilen C, Orchard R, Virgin HW, Listgarten J, Root DE. Nat Biotechnol. 2016 Jan 18. doi: 10.1038/nbt.3437. PubMed 26780180.
Backbone
  Vector backbone: lentiGuide-Puro
  Backbone manufacturer: Zhang Lab (Addgene plasmid # 52963)
  Vector type: Mammalian Expression, Lentiviral, CRISPR
  Selectable markers: Puromycin
Growth in bacteria
  Bacterial resistance: Ampicillin, 100 μg/mL
  Growth temperature: 37°C
  Growth strain: DH5alpha
  Copy number: High Copy
Gene/Insert
  Gene/Insert name: STK24 (alt names: STK24; NM_001032296.3)
  gRNA/shRNA sequence: AATACTTACTAGATCTAGTG
  Species: H. sapiens (human)
  Entrez Gene: STK24 (a.k.a. HEL-S-95, MST3, MST3B, STE20, STK3)
  Promoter: hU6
  Cloning method: Unknown
  Sequencing primers: 5′ U6-F; 3′ pS2-R
Terms and licenses: Academic/Nonprofit Terms; Industry Terms: Not Available to Industry
Depositor comments: The gRNA was designed to target the following Genbank reference sequence(s): NM_001032296.3,NM_003576.4. Note that this plasmid does NOT contain Cas9. It should be used in conjunction with lentiCas9-Blast (Addgene #52962) or otherwise with cell lines already expressing Cas9. Browse the full kinome gRNA library at http://www.addgene.org/pooled-library/broadgpp-human-kinome/ or visit http://www.broadinstitute.org/rnai/public/ for detailed protocols and information.
How to cite: STK24 gRNA (BRDN0001146213) was a gift from John Doench & David Root (Addgene plasmid # 77057 ; http://n2t.net/addgene:77057 ; RRID:Addgene_77057)
