[The description below was written by a language model from this plasmid's Addgene catalogue record and pLannotate feature annotations shown in this document.]
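Description:
STK24 gRNA (BRDN0001146213) is a third-generation lentiviral guide RNA plasmid built on the lentiGuide-Puro backbone, designed to direct Streptococcus pyogenes Cas9 to the human STK24 gene (also known as MST3), which encodes a serine/threonine kinase. It belongs to a human kinome gRNA collection whose guides were chosen with design rules intended to maximize on-target activity and limit off-target cleavage. In bacteria the roughly 8.3 kb plasmid is maintained through a high-copy ColE1/pUC-type origin and selected with ampicillin via the β-lactamase gene. An f1 origin, an SV40 origin and lac/T7/T3 backbone remnants are also annotated.

The viral transfer cassette begins with an RSV promoter fused to a truncated HIV-1 5' LTR, which makes genomic RNA production Tat-independent. This is followed by the Ψ packaging signal, a partial gag sequence, and the Rev response element for Rev-dependent nuclear export. Downstream, a human U6 RNA polymerase III promoter drives the 20-nucleotide STK24 spacer joined to the Cas9 gRNA scaffold, and a cPPT/CTS element aids nuclear import of the viral genome. A separate EF-1α promoter with its intron A expresses puromycin N-acetyltransferase, allowing selection of transduced mammalian cells, and a WPRE enhances transcript expression. The cassette ends in a U3-deleted, self-inactivating 3' LTR.

The plasmid does not encode Cas9, so it must be paired with a separate Cas9 vector or used in cells that already express the nuclease. It is typically used for stable delivery of the guide for STK24 knockout studies in human cells.
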