Features (pLannotate 1.2.2; 29 found; start..end, strand, type, name):
     14..80      +  CDS            small t antigen (fragment): SV40 (simian virus 40) small t antigen
    106..317     +  promoter       EF-1α core promoter: core promoter for human elongation factor EF-1α
    318..1256    +  intron         EF-1α intron A: intron upstream of the start codon of human EF-1α
   1278..1877    +  CDS            PuroR (fragment): puromycin N-acetyltransferase; pac from Streptomyces; confers resistance to puromycin
   1893..2481    +  misc_feature   WPRE: woodchuck hepatitis virus posttranscriptional regulatory element
   2532..2551    +  misc_feature   cPPT/CTS (fragment): central polypurine tract and central termination sequence of HIV-1
   2553..2786    +  LTR            3' LTR (ΔU3): self-inactivating 3' long terminal repeat (LTR) from HIV-1
   2864..2985    +  polyA_signal   SV40 poly(A) signal: SV40 polyadenylation signal
   3025..3160    +  rep_origin     SV40 ori: SV40 origin of replication
   3181..3199    -  promoter       T7 promoter: promoter for bacteriophage T7 RNA polymerase
   3207..3362    +  CDS            lacZα (fragment): LacZα fragment of β-galactosidase; lacZ fragment
   3367..3795    +  rep_origin     f1 ori (sequence partly withheld): f1 bacteriophage origin of replication; arrow indicates direction of (+) strand synthesis
   3848..3952    +  promoter       AmpR promoter: bla
   3953..4813    +  CDS            AmpR: β-lactamase; bla; confers resistance to ampicillin, carbenicillin, and related antibiotics
   4984..5572    +  rep_origin     ori: high-copy-number ColE1/pMB1/pBR322/pUC origin of replication
   5755..5847    +  CDS            lacI (fragment): lac repressor; lacI; The lac repressor binds to the lac operator to inhibit transcription in E. coli. This inhibition can be relieved by adding lactose or isopropyl-β-D-thiogalactopyranoside (IPTG).
   5860..5881    +  protein_bind   CAP binding site: CAP binding activates transcription in the presence of cAMP. E. coli catabolite activator protein
   5896..5926    +  promoter       lac promoter: promoter for the E. coli lac operon
   5934..5950    +  protein_bind   lac operator: The lac repressor binds to the lac operator to inhibit transcription in E. coli. This inhibition can be relieved by adding lactose or isopropyl-β-D-thiogalactopyranoside (IPTG). lac repressor encoded by lacI
   5995..6013    +  promoter       T3 promoter: promoter for bacteriophage T3 RNA polymerase
   6041..6267    +  promoter       RSV promoter: Rous sarcoma virus enhancer/promoter
   6268..6448    +  LTR            5' LTR (truncated): truncated 5' long terminal repeat (LTR) from HIV-1
   6495..6620    +  misc_feature   HIV-1 Ψ: packaging signal of human immunodeficiency virus type 1
   6604..6967    +  CDS            HIV-1 gag (fragment): gag protein from human immunodeficiency virus 1; gag
   7113..7346    +  misc_feature   RRE: The Rev response element (RRE) of HIV-1 allows for Rev-dependent mRNA export from the nucleus to the cytoplasm.
   7723..7749    +  CDS            Rev (fragment): human immunodeficiency virus 1 (HIV-1) Rev protein; rev; enhances nuclear export of unspliced and incompletely spliced viral mRNAs
   7753..7993    +  promoter       U6 promoter: RNA polymerase III promoter for human U6 snRNA
   8023..8098    +  misc_RNA       gRNA scaffold: guide RNA scaffold for the Streptococcus pyogenes CRISPR/Cas9 system
   8154..8271    +  misc_feature   cPPT/CTS: central polypurine tract and central termination sequence of HIV-1
>Addgene plasmid #77057 | STK24 gRNA (BRDN0001146213) | addgene full sequence | sequence record 187032 | Addgene Assembled Sequence
CCCGGGTGCAAAGATGGATAAAGTTTTAAACAGAGAGGAATCTTTGCAGCTAATGGACCTTCTAGGTCTT
GAAAGGAGTGGGAATTGGCTCCGGTGCCCGTCAGTGGGCAGAGCGCACATCGCCCACAGTCCCCGAGAAG
TTGGGGGGAGGGGTCGGCAATTGATCCGGTGCCTAGAGAAGGTGGCGCGGGGTAAACTGGGAAAGTGATG
TCGTGTACTGGCTCCGCCTTTTTCCCGAGGGTGGGGGAGAACCGTATATAAGTGCAGTAGTCGCCGTGAA
CGTTCTTTTTCGCAACGGGTTTGCCGCCAGAACACAGGTAAGTGCCGTGTGTGGTTCCCGCGGGCCTGGC
CTCTTTACGGGTTATGGCCCTTGCGTGCCTTGAATTACTTCCACCTGGCTGCAGTACGTGATTCTTGATC
CCGAGCTTCGGGTTGGAAGTGGGTGGGAGAGTTCGAGGCCTTGCGCTTAAGGAGCCCCTTCGCCTCGTGC
TTGAGTTGAGGCCTGGCCTGGGCGCTGGGGCCGCCGCGTGCGAATCTGGTGGCACCTTCGCGCCTGTCTC
GCTGCTTTCGATAAGTCTCTAGCCATTTAAAATTTTTGATGACCTGCTGCGACGCTTTTTTTCTGGCAAG
ATAGTCTTGTAAATGCGGGCCAAGATCTGCACACTGGTATTTCGGTTTTTGGGGCCGCGGGCGGCGACGG
GGCCCGTGCGTCCCAGCGCACATGTTCGGCGAGGCGGGGCCTGCGAGCGCGGCCACCGAGAATCGGACGG
GGGTAGTCTCAAGCTGGCCGGCCTGCTCTGGTGCCTGGCCTCGCGCCGCCGTGTATCGCCCCGCCCTGGG
CGGCAAGGCTGGCCCGGTCGGCACCAGTTGCGTGAGCGGAAAGATGGCCGCTTCCCGGCCCTGCTGCAGG
GAGCTCAAAATGGAGGACGCGGCGCTCGGGAGAGCGGGCGGGTGAGTCACCCACACAAAGGAAAAGGGCC
TTTCCGTCCTCAGCCGTCGCTTCATGTGACTCCACGGAGTACCGGGCGCCGTCCAGGCACCTCGATTAGT
TCTCGAGCTTTTGGAGTACGTCGTCTTTAGGTTGGGGGGAGGGGTTTTATGCGATGGAGTTTCCCCACAC
TGAGTGGGTGGAGACTGAAGTTAGGCCAGCTTGGCACTTGATGTAATTCTCCTTGGAATTTGCCCTTTTT
GAGTTTGGATCTTGGTTCATTCTCAAGCCTCAGACAGTGGTTCAAAGTTTTTTTCTTCCATTTCAGGTGT
CGTGACGTACGGCCACCATGACCGAGTACAAGCCCACGGTGCGCCTCGCCACCCGCGACGACGTCCCCAG
GGCCGTACGCACCCTCGCCGCCGCGTTCGCCGACTACCCCGCCACGCGCCACACCGTCGATCCGGACCGC
CACATCGAGCGGGTCACCGAGCTGCAAGAACTCTTCCTCACGCGCGTCGGGCTCGACATCGGCAAGGTGT
GGGTCGCGGACGACGGCGCCGCCGTGGCGGTCTGGACCACGCCGGAGAGCGTCGAAGCGGGGGCGGTGTT
CGCCGAGATCGGCCCGCGCATGGCCGAGTTGAGCGGTTCCCGGCTGGCCGCGCAGCAACAGATGGAAGGC
CTCCTGGCGCCGCACCGGCCCAAGGAGCCCGCGTGGTTCCTGGCCACCGTCGGAGTCTCGCCCGACCACC
AGGGCAAGGGTCTGGGCAGCGCCGTCGTGCTCCCCGGAGTGGAGGCGGCCGAGCGCGCCGGGGTGCCCGC
CTTCCTGGAGACCTCCGCGCCCCGCAACCTCCCCTTCTACGAGCGGCTCGGCTTCACCGTCACCGCCGAC
GTCGAGGTGCCCGAAGGACCGCGCACCTGGTGCATGACCCGCAAGCCCGGTGCCTGAACGCGTTAAGTCG
ACAATCAACCTCTGGATTACAAAATTTGTGAAAGATTGACTGGTATTCTTAACTATGTTGCTCCTTTTAC
GCTATGTGGATACGCTGCTTTAATGCCTTTGTATCATGCTATTGCTTCCCGTATGGCTTTCATTTTCTCC
TCCTTGTATAAATCCTGGTTGCTGTCTCTTTATGAGGAGTTGTGGCCCGTTGTCAGGCAACGTGGCGTGG
TGTGCACTGTGTTTGCTGACGCAACCCCCACTGGTTGGGGCATTGCCACCACCTGTCAGCTCCTTTCCGG
GACTTTCGCTTTCCCCCTCCCTATTGCCACGGCGGAACTCATCGCCGCCTGCCTTGCCCGCTGCTGGACA
GGGGCTCGGCTGTTGGGCACTGACAATTCCGTGGTGTTGTCGGGGAAATCATCGTCCTTTCCTTGGCTGC
TCGCCTGTGTTGCCACCTGGATTCTGCGCGGGACGTCCTTCTGCTACGTCCCTTCGGCCCTCAATCCAGC
GGACCTTCCTTCCCGCGGCCTGCTGCCGGCTCTGCGGCCTCTTCCGCGTCTTCGCCTTCGCCCTCAGACG
AGTCGGATCTCCCTTTGGGCCGCCTCCCCGCGTCGACTTTAAGACCAATGACTTACAAGGCAGCTGTAGA
TCTTAGCCACTTTTTAAAAGAAAAGGGGGGACTGGAAGGGCTAATTCACTCCCAACGAAGACAAGATCTG
CTTTTTGCTTGTACTGGGTCTCTCTGGTTAGACCAGATCTGAGCCTGGGAGCTCTCTGGCTAACTAGGGA
ACCCACTGCTTAAGCCTCAATAAAGCTTGCCTTGAGTGCTTCAAGTAGTGTGTGCCCGTCTGTTGTGTGA
CTCTGGTAACTAGAGATCCCTCAGACCCTTTTAGTCAGTGTGGAAAATCTCTAGCAGTACGTATAGTAGT
TCATGTCATCTTATTATTCAGTATTTATAACTTGCAAAGAAATGAATATCAGAGAGTGAGAGGAACTTGT
TTATTGCAGCTTATAATGGTTACAAATAAAGCAATAGCATCACAAATTTCACAAATAAAGCATTTTTTTC
ACTGCATTCTAGTTGTGGTTTGTCCAAACTCATCAATGTATCTTATCATGTCTGGCTCTAGCTATCCCGC
CCCTAACTCCGCCCATCCCGCCCCTAACTCCGCCCAGTTCCGCCCATTCTCCGCCCCATGGCTGACTAAT
TTTTTTTATTTATGCAGAGGCCGAGGCCGCCTCGGCCTCTGAGCTATTCCAGAAGTAGTGAGGAGGCTTT
TTTGGAGGCCTAGGGACGTACCCAATTCGCCCTATAGTGAGTCGTATTACGCGCGCTCACTGGCCGTCGT
TTTACAACGTCGTGACTGGGAAAACCCTGGCGTTACCCAACTTAATCGCCTTGCAGCACATCCCCCTTTC
GCCAGCTGGCGTAATAGCGAAGAGGCCCGCACCGATCGCCCTTCCCAACAGTTGCGCAGCCTGAATGGCG
AATGGG
[124 nt withheld, positions 3367-3490]
C
[91 nt withheld, positions 3492-3582]
A
[49 nt withheld, positions 3584-3632]
CCTTTGACGTTGGAGTCCACGTTCTTT
[37 nt withheld, positions 3660-3696]
ACCCTATCTCGGTCTATTCTTTTGATTTATAAGGGATTTTGCCGATTTCGGCCTATTGGTTAAAAAATGA
GCTGATTTAACAAAAATTTAACGCGAATTTTAACAAAATATTAACGCTTACAATTTAGGTGGCACTTTTC
GGGGAAATGTGCGCGGAACCCCTATTTGTTTATTTTTCTAAATACATTCAAATATGTATCCGCTCATGAG
ACAATAACCCTGATAAATGCTTCAATAATATTGAAAAAGGAAGAGTATGAGTATTCAACATTTCCGTGTC
GCCCTTATTCCCTTTTTTGCGGCATTTTGCCTTCCTGTTTTTGCTCACCCAGAAACGCTGGTGAAAGTAA
AAGATGCTGAAGATCAGTTGGGTGCACGAGTGGGTTACATCGAACTGGATCTCAACAGCGGTAAGATCCT
TGAGAGTTTTCGCCCCGAAGAACGTTTTCCAATGATGAGCACTTTTAAAGTTCTGCTATGTGGCGCGGTA
TTATCCCGTATTGACGCCGGGCAAGAGCAACTCGGTCGCCGCATACACTATTCTCAGAATGACTTGGTTG
AGTACTCACCAGTCACAGAAAAGCATCTTACGGATGGCATGACAGTAAGAGAATTATGCAGTGCTGCCAT
AACCATGAGTGATAACACTGCGGCCAACTTACTTCTGACAACGATCGGAGGACCGAAGGAGCTAACCGCT
TTTTTGCACAACATGGGGGATCATGTAACTCGCCTTGATCGTTGGGAACCGGAGCTGAATGAAGCCATAC
CAAACGACGAGCGTGACACCACGATGCCTGTAGCAATGGCAACAACGTTGCGCAAACTATTAACTGGCGA
ACTACTTACTCTAGCTTCCCGGCAACAATTAATAGACTGGATGGAGGCGGATAAAGTTGCAGGACCACTT
CTGCGCTCGGCCCTTCCGGCTGGCTGGTTTATTGCTGATAAATCTGGAGCCGGTGAGCGTGGGTCTCGCG
GTATCATTGCAGCACTGGGGCCAGATGGTAAGCCCTCCCGTATCGTAGTTATCTACACGACGGGGAGTCA
GGCAACTATGGATGAACGAAATAGACAGATCGCTGAGATAGGTGCCTCACTGATTAAGCATTGGTAACTG
TCAGACCAAGTTTACTCATATATACTTTAGATTGATTTAAAACTTCATTTTTAATTTAAAAGGATCTAGG
TGAAGATCCTTTTTGATAATCTCATGACCAAAATCCCTTAACGTGAGTTTTCGTTCCACTGAGCGTCAGA
CCCCGTAGAAAAGATCAAAGGATCTTCTTGAGATCCTTTTTTTCTGCGCGTAATCTGCTGCTTGCAAACA
AAAAAACCACCGCTACCAGCGGTGGTTTGTTTGCCGGATCAAGAGCTACCAACTCTTTTTCCGAAGGTAA
CTGGCTTCAGCAGAGCGCAGATACCAAATACTGTTCTTCTAGTGTAGCCGTAGTTAGGCCACCACTTCAA
GAACTCTGTAGCACCGCCTACATACCTCGCTCTGCTAATCCTGTTACCAGTGGCTGCTGCCAGTGGCGAT
AAGTCGTGTCTTACCGGGTTGGACTCAAGACGATAGTTACCGGATAAGGCGCAGCGGTCGGGCTGAACGG
GGGGTTCGTGCACACAGCCCAGCTTGGAGCGAACGACCTACACCGAACTGAGATACCTACAGCGTGAGCT
ATGAGAAAGCGCCACGCTTCCCGAAGGGAGAAAGGCGGACAGGTATCCGGTAAGCGGCAGGGTCGGAACA
GGAGAGCGCACGAGGGAGCTTCCAGGGGGAAACGCCTGGTATCTTTATAGTCCTGTCGGGTTTCGCCACC
TCTGACTTGAGCGTCGATTTTTGTGATGCTCGTCAGGGGGGCGGAGCCTATGGAAAAACGCCAGCAACGC
GGCCTTTTTACGGTTCCTGGCCTTTTGCTGGCCTTTTGCTCACATGTTCTTTCCTGCGTTATCCCCTGAT
TCTGTGGATAACCGTATTACCGCCTTTGAGTGAGCTGATACCGCTCGCCGCAGCCGAACGACCGAGCGCA
GCGAGTCAGTGAGCGAGGAAGCGGAAGAGCGCCCAATACGCAAACCGCCTCTCCCCGCGCGTTGGCCGAT
TCATTAATGCAGCTGGCACGACAGGTTTCCCGACTGGAAAGCGGGCAGTGAGCGCAACGCAATTAATGTG
AGTTAGCTCACTCATTAGGCACCCCAGGCTTTACACTTTATGCTTCCGGCTCGTATGTTGTGTGGAATTG
TGAGCGGATAACAATTTCACACAGGAAACAGCTATGACCATGATTACGCCAAGCGCGCAATTAACCCTCA
CTAAAGGGAACAAAAGCTGGAGCTGCAAGCTTAATGTAGTCTTATGCAATACTCTTGTAGTCTTGCAACA
TGGTAACGATGAGTTAGCAACATGCCTTACAAGGAGAGAAAAAGCACCGTGCATGCCGATTGGTGGAAGT
AAGGTGGTACGATCGTGCCTTATTAGGAAGGCAACAGACGGGTCTGACATGGATTGGACGAACCACTGAA
TTGCCGCATTGCAGAGATATTGTATTTAAGTGCCTAGCTCGATACATAAACGGGTCTCTCTGGTTAGACC
AGATCTGAGCCTGGGAGCTCTCTGGCTAACTAGGGAACCCACTGCTTAAGCCTCAATAAAGCTTGCCTTG
AGTGCTTCAAGTAGTGTGTGCCCGTCTGTTGTGTGACTCTGGTAACTAGAGATCCCTCAGACCCTTTTAG
TCAGTGTGGAAAATCTCTAGCAGTGGCGCCCGAACAGGGACTTGAAAGCGAAAGGGAAACCAGAGGAGCT
CTCTCGACGCAGGACTCGGCTTGCTGAAGCGCGCACGGCAAGAGGCGAGGGGCGGCGACTGGTGAGTACG
CCAAAAATTTTGACTAGCGGAGGCTAGAAGGAGAGAGATGGGTGCGAGAGCGTCAGTATTAAGCGGGGGA
GAATTAGATCGCGATGGGAAAAAATTCGGTTAAGGCCAGGGGGAAAGAAAAAATATAAATTAAAACATAT
AGTATGGGCAAGCAGGGAGCTAGAACGATTCGCAGTTAATCCTGGCCTGTTAGAAACATCAGAAGGCTGT
AGACAAATACTGGGACAGCTACAACCATCCCTTCAGACAGGATCAGAAGAACTTAGATCATTATATAATA
CAGTAGCAACCCTCTATTGTGTGCATCAAAGGATAGAGATAAAAGACACCAAGGAAGCTTTAGACAAGAT
AGAGGAAGAGCAAAACAAAAGTAAGACCACCGCACAGCAAGCGGCCGCTGATCTTCAGACCTGGAGGAGG
AGATATGAGGGACAATTGGAGAAGTGAATTATATAAATATAAAGTAGTAAAAATTGAACCATTAGGAGTA
GCACCCACCAAGGCAAAGAGAAGAGTGGTGCAGAGAGAAAAAAGAGCAGTGGGAATAGGAGCTTTGTTCC
TTGGGTTCTTGGGAGCAGCAGGAAGCACTATGGGCGCAGCGTCAATGACGCTGACGGTACAGGCCAGACA
ATTATTGTCTGGTATAGTGCAGCAGCAGAACAATTTGCTGAGGGCTATTGAGGCGCAACAGCATCTGTTG
CAACTCACAGTCTGGGGCATCAAGCAGCTCCAGGCAAGAATCCTGGCTGTGGAAAGATACCTAAAGGATC
AACAGCTCCTGGGGATTTGGGGTTGCTCTGGAAAACTCATTTGCACCACTGCTGTGCCTTGGAATGCTAG
TTGGAGTAATAAATCTCTGGAACAGATTTGGAATCACACGACCTGGATGGAGTGGGACAGAGAAATTAAC
AATTACACAAGCTTAATACACTCCTTAATTGAAGAATCGCAAAACCAGCAAGAAAAGAATGAACAAGAAT
TATTGGAATTAGATAAATGGGCAAGTTTGTGGAATTGGTTTAACATAACAAATTGGCTGTGGTATATAAA
ATTATTCATAATGATAGTAGGAGGCTTGGTAGGTTTAAGAATAGTTTTTGCTGTACTTTCTATAGTGAAT
AGAGTTAGGCAGGGATATTCACCATTATCGTTTCAGACCCACCTCCCAACCCCGAGGGGACCCAGAGAGG
GCCTATTTCCCATGATTCCTTCATATTTGCATATACGATACAAGGCTGTTAGAGAGATAATTAGAATTAA
TTTGACTGTAAACACAAAGATATTAGTACAAAATACGTGACGTAGAAAGTAATAATTTCTTGGGTAGTTT
GCAGTTTTAAAATTATGTTTTAAAATGGACTATCATATGCTTACCGTAACTTGAAAGTATTTCGATTTCT
TGGCTTTATATATCTTGTGGAAAGGACGAAACACCGAATACTTACTAGATCTAGTGGTTTTAGAGCTAGA
AATAGCAAGTTAAAATAAGGCTAGTCCGTTATCAACTTGAAAAAGTGGCACCGAGTCGGTGCTTTTTTAA
GCTTGGCGTAACTAGATCTTGAGACAAATGGCAGTATTCATCCACAATTTTAAAAGAAAAGGGGGGATTG
GGGGGTACAGTGCAGGGGAAAGAATAGTAGACATAATAGCAACAGACATACAAACTAAAGAATTACAAAA
ACAAATTACAAAAATTCAAAATTTTCGGGTTTATTACAGGGACAGCAGAGATCCACTTTGGCGCCGGCTC
GAGGGGG
