>Addgene plasmid #77057 | STK24 gRNA (BRDN0001146213) | depositor partial sequence | sequence record 144517 | Target Sequence
AATACTTACTAGATCTAGTG
