>Addgene plasmid #77057 | STK24 gRNA (BRDN0001146213) | addgene partial sequence | sequence record 187031 | hU6-F
AAGTAATAATTTCTTGGGTAGTTTGCAGTTTTAAAATTATGTTTTAAAATGGACTATCATATGCTTACCG
TAACTTGAAAGTATTTCGATTTCTTGGCTTTATATATCTTGTGGAAAGGACGAAACACCGAATACTTACT
AGATCTAGTGGTTTTAGAGCTAGAAATAGCAAGTTAAAATAAGGCTAGTCCGTTATCAACTTGAAAAAGT
GGCACCGAGTCGGTGCTTTTTTAAGCTTGGCGTAACTAGATCTTGAGACAAATGGCAGTATTCATCCACA
ATTTTAAAAGAAAAGGGGGGATTGGGGGGTACAGTGCAGGGGAAAGAATAGTAGACATAATAGCAACAGA
CATACAAACTAAAGAATTACAAAAACAAATTACAAAAATTCAAAATTTTCGGGTTTATTACAGGGACAGC
AGAGATCCACTTTGGCGCCGGCTCGAGGGGGCCCGGGTGCAAAGATGGATAAAGTTTTAAACAGAGAGGA
ATCTTTGCAGCTAATGGACCTTCTAGGTCTTGAAAGGAGTGGGAATTGGCTCCGGTGCCCGTCAGTGGGC
AGAGCGCACA
